Addgene plasmid #63187: pAV115.loxP
Purpose: (Empty Backbone) pRS415 backbone, contains an RFP flanked by BsaI sites with CAGT & TTTT overhangs for transcription unit (TU) assembly using yGG. TU is also flanked by LoxP sites.
Depositing lab: Jef Boeke. Depositing organization: Johns Hopkins University and School of Medicine. Publication: Yeast Golden Gate (yGG) for the Efficient Assembly of S. cerevisiae Transcription Units. Agmon N, Mitchell LA, Cai Y, Ikushima S, Chuang J, Zheng A, Choi WJ, Martin JA, Caravelli K, Stracquadanio G, Boeke JD. ACS Synth Biol. 2015 Jul 17;4(7):853-9. doi: 10.1021/sb500372z. Epub 2015 Mar 23. PubMed 25756291.
Backbone
  Vector backbone: pRS415
  Backbone size (bp): 6000
  Modifications to backbone: BsaI and BsmBI sites removed from backbone, RFP cloned into the MCS, flanked by BsaI sites for cloning TUs using yGG assmebly, TU flanked with loxP sites.
  Vector type: Bacterial Expression, Yeast Expression, Synthetic Biology
  Selectable markers: LEU2
Growth in bacteria
  Bacterial resistance: Ampicillin, 100 μg/mL
  Growth temperature: 37°C
  Growth strain: Top10
  Growth instructions: Grows as red/pink colonies
  Copy number: Low Copy
Gene/Insert
  Cloning method: Restriction Enzyme
  Sequencing primers: 5′ M13F; 3′ M13R
Terms and licenses: Academic/Nonprofit Terms; Industry Terms: Not Available to Industry
How to cite: pAV115.loxP was a gift from Jef Boeke (Addgene plasmid # 63187 ; http://n2t.net/addgene:63187 ; RRID:Addgene_63187)
