[The description below was written by a language model from this plasmid's Addgene catalogue record and pLannotate feature annotations shown in this document.]
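Description:
pAV115.loxP is an empty acceptor vector for yeast Golden Gate (yGG) assembly of Saccharomyces cerevisiae transcription units, built on the pRS415 E. coli–yeast shuttle backbone. In bacteria it replicates from a ColE1/pUC-type origin and is selected with ampicillin through the AmpR β-lactamase gene. The catalogue entry lists it as low copy even though the annotated origin is of the high-copy type. In yeast it is maintained as a centromeric plasmid by the CEN6/ARS element and selected by leucine prototrophy through LEU2 and its native promoter. An f1 origin and remnants of the pBluescript-style lacZα/MCS region, with flanking T7 and T3 promoters, are carried over from the backbone. According to the record, the endogenous BsaI and BsmBI sites were removed from the backbone so that these type IIS enzymes can be used for assembly.

The cloning site holds an mRFP1 gene driven by a bacterial lac promoter with its CAP site and operator, so colonies carrying the uncut parent vector appear red or pink. The RFP cassette is bounded by BsaI sites that leave CAGT and TTTT overhangs. In a yGG reaction, the parts of a transcription unit replace the RFP, so correct assemblies can be picked as non-red colonies. The insertion site is also bracketed by two recombinase sites. The catalogue calls them loxP, while the feature annotation identifies them as loxPsym, a symmetric-spacer variant that Cre can recombine in either orientation. An assembled transcription unit could therefore be deleted or inverted by Cre. The 7,000 nt sequence exceeds the listed backbone size of about 6,000 bp, consistent with the added RFP cassette.
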