Features (pLannotate 1.2.2; 27 found; start..end, strand, type, name):
    131..181     +  misc_feature   bom (fragment): basis of mobility region from pBR322
    194..295     +  CDS            NFS1 (fragment): NFS1_YEAST - Also known as SPL1 From Saccharomyces cerevisiae (strain ATCC 204508 / S288c) (Baker's yeast).
    657..1751    -  CDS            LEU2: 3-isopropylmalate dehydrogenase, required for leucine biosynthesis; S. cerevisiae LEU2; yeast auxotrophic marker
   1764..2168    -  promoter       LEU2 promoter: S. cerevisiae LEU2
   2308..2385    -  CDS            YO192_YEAST (fragment): Experimental evidence at protein level: Swiss-Prot protein existence level 1. From Saccharomyces cerevisiae (strain ATCC 204508 / S288c) (Baker's yeast).
   2415..2467    +  misc_feature   bom (fragment): basis of mobility region from pBR322
   2468..2923    -  rep_origin     f1 ori (sequence partly withheld): f1 bacteriophage origin of replication; arrow indicates direction of (+) strand synthesis
   2931..3086    -  CDS            lacZα (fragment): LacZα fragment of β-galactosidase; lacZ fragment
   3094..3112    +  promoter       T7 promoter: promoter for bacteriophage T7 RNA polymerase
   3121..3149    -  misc_feature   MCS (fragment): pBluescript multiple cloning site
   3156..3189    +  protein_bind   loxPsym: loxPsym has a symmetric spacer region, and loxPsym sites are capable of recombining in either orientation (Hoess et al., 1986). Cre recombinase
   3264..3938    -  CDS            mRFP1: mRFP1 is a basic (constitutively fluorescent) red fluorescent protein published in 2002, derived from Discosoma sp.. It is reported to be a somewhat slowly-maturing monomer with low acid sensitivity.
   3974..3990    -  protein_bind   lac operator: The lac repressor binds to the lac operator to inhibit transcription in E. coli. This inhibition can be relieved by adding lactose or isopropyl-β-D-thiogalactopyranoside (IPTG). lac repressor encoded by lacI
   3998..4028    -  promoter       lac promoter: promoter for the E. coli lac operon
   4043..4064    -  protein_bind   CAP binding site: CAP binding activates transcription in the presence of cAMP. E. coli catabolite activator protein
   4077..4166    -  CDS            lacI (fragment): lac repressor; lacI; The lac repressor binds to the lac operator to inhibit transcription in E. coli. This inhibition can be relieved by adding lactose or isopropyl-β-D-thiogalactopyranoside (IPTG).
   4194..4227    -  protein_bind   loxPsym: loxPsym has a symmetric spacer region, and loxPsym sites are capable of recombining in either orientation (Hoess et al., 1986). Cre recombinase
   4238..4267    -  misc_feature   MCS (fragment): pBluescript multiple cloning site
   4280..4298    -  promoter       T3 promoter: promoter for bacteriophage T3 RNA polymerase
   4343..4359    -  protein_bind   lac operator: The lac repressor binds to the lac operator to inhibit transcription in E. coli. This inhibition can be relieved by adding lactose or isopropyl-β-D-thiogalactopyranoside (IPTG). lac repressor encoded by lacI
   4367..4397    -  promoter       lac promoter: promoter for the E. coli lac operon
   4412..4433    -  protein_bind   CAP binding site: CAP binding activates transcription in the presence of cAMP. E. coli catabolite activator protein
   4446..4538    -  CDS            lacI (fragment): lac repressor; lacI; The lac repressor binds to the lac operator to inhibit transcription in E. coli. This inhibition can be relieved by adding lactose or isopropyl-β-D-thiogalactopyranoside (IPTG).
   4721..5309    -  rep_origin     ori: high-copy-number ColE1/pMB1/pBR322/pUC origin of replication
   5480..6340    -  CDS            AmpR: β-lactamase; bla; confers resistance to ampicillin, carbenicillin, and related antibiotics
   6341..6445    -  promoter       AmpR promoter: bla
   6482..6985    +  misc_feature   CEN/ARS: S. cerevisiae CEN6 centromere fused to an autonomously replicating sequence
>Addgene plasmid #63187 | pAV115.loxP | depositor full sequence | sequence record 104891 | pAV115.loxP sequence 7000 bps
TTATTATCATGACATTAACCTATAAAAATAGGCGTATCACGAGGCCCTTTGTCACAGCTTGTCTGTAAGC
GGATGCCGGGAGCAGACAAGCCCGTCAGGGCGCGTCAGCGGGTGTTGGCGGGTGTCGGGGCTGGCTTAAC
TATGCGGCATCAGAGCAGATTGTACTGAGAGTGCACCATATCGACTACGTCGTAAGGCCGTTTCTGACAG
AGTAAAATTCTTGAGGGAACTTTCACCATTATGGGAAATGGTTCAAGAAGGTATTGACTTAAACTCCATC
AAATGGTCAGGTCATTGAGTGTTTTTTATTTGTTGTATTTTTTTTTTTTTAGAGAAAATCCTCCAATATC
AAATTAGGAATCGTAGTTTCATGATTTTCTGTTACACCTAACTTTTTGTGTGGTGCCCTCCTCCTTGTCA
ATATTAATGTTAAAGTGCAATTCTTTTTCCTTATCACGTTGAGCCATTAGTATCAATTTGCTTACCTGTA
TTCCTTTACTATCCTCCTTTTTCTCCTTCTTGATAAATGTATGTAGATTGCGTATATAGTTTCGTCTACC
CTATGAACATATTCCATTTTGTAATTTCGTGTCGTTTCTATTATGAATTTCATTTATAAAGTTTATGTAC
AAATATCATAAAAAAAGAGAATCTTTTTAAGCAAGGATTTTCTTAACTTCTTCGGCGACAGCATCACCGA
CTTCGGTGGTACTGTTGGAACCACCTAAATCACCAGTTCTGATACCTGCATCCAAAACCTTTTTAACTGC
ATCTTCAATGGCCTTACCTTCTTCAGGCAAGTTCAATGACAATTTCAACATCATTGCAGCAGACAAGATA
GTGGCGATAGGGTCAACCTTATTCTTTGGCAAATCTGGAGCAGAACCGTGGCATGGTTCGTACAAACCAA
ATGCGGTGTTCTTGTCTGGCAAAGAGGCCAAGGACGCAGATGGCAACAAACCCAAGGAACCTGGGATAAC
GGAGGCTTCATCGGAGATGATATCACCAAACATGTTGCTGGTGATTATAATACCATTTAGGTGGGTTGGG
TTCTTAACTAGGATCATGGCGGCAGAATCAATCAATTGATGTTGAACCTTCAATGTAGGGAATTCGTTCT
TGATGGTTTCCTCCACAGTTTTTCTCCATAATCTTGAAGAGGCCAAAACATTAGCTTTATCCAAGGACCA
AATAGGCAATGGTGGCTCATGTTGTAGGGCCATGAAAGCGGCCATTCTTGTGATTCTTTGCACTTCTGGA
ACGGTGTATTGTTCACTATCCCAAGCGACACCATCACCATCGTCTTCCTTTCTCTTACCAAAGTAAATAC
CTCCCACTAATTCTCTGACAACAACGAAGTCAGTACCTTTAGCAAATTGTGGCTTGATTGGAGATAAGTC
TAAAAGAGAGTCGGATGCAAAGTTACATGGTCTTAAGTTGGCGTACAATTGAAGTTCTTTACGGATTTTT
AGTAAACCTTGTTCAGGTCTAACACTACCGGTACCCCATTTAGGACCACCCACAGCACCTAACAAAACGG
CATCAACCTTCTTGGAGGCTTCCAGCGCCTCATCTGGAAGTGGGACACCTGTAGCATCGATAGCAGCACC
ACCAATTAAATGATTTTCGAAATCGAACTTGACATTGGAACGAACATCAGAAATAGCTTTAAGAACCTTA
ATGGCTTCGGCTGTGATTTCTTGACCAACGTGGTCACCTGGCAAAACGACGATCTTCTTAGGGGCAGACA
TAGGGGCAGACATTAGAATGGTATATCCTTGAAATATATATATATATTGCTGAAATGTAAAAGGTAAGAA
AAGTTAGAAAGTAAGACGATTGCTAACCACCTATTGGAAAAAACAATAGGTCCTTAAATAATATTGTCAA
CTTCAAGTATTGTGATGCAAGCATTTAGTCATGAACGCTTCTCTATTCTATATGAAAAGCCGGTTCCGGC
CTCTCACCTTTCCTTTTTCTCCCAATTTTTCAGTTGAAAAAGGTATATGCGTCAGGCGACCTCTGAAATT
AACAAAAAATTTCCAGTCATCGAATTTGATTCTGTGCGATAGCGCCCCTGTGTGTTCTCGTTATGTTGAG
GAAAAAAATAATGGTTGCTAAGAGATTCGAACTCTTGCATCTTACGATACCTGAGTATTCCCACAGTTAA
CTGCGGTCAAGATATTTCTTGAATCAGGCGCCTTAGACCGCTCGGCCAAACAACCAATTACTTGTTGAGA
AATAGAGTATAATTATCCTATAAATATAACGTTTTTGAACACACATGAACAAGGAAGTACAGGACAATTG
ATTTTGAAGAGAATGTGGATTTTGATGTAATTGTTGGGATTCCATTTTTAATAAGGCAATAATATTAGGT
ATGTGGATATACTAGAAGTTCTCCTCGACCGTCGATATGCGGTGTGAAATACCGCACAGATGCGTAAGGA
GAAAATACCGCATCAGGAAATTGTAAACGTTAATATTTTGTTAAAATTCGCGTTAAATTTTTGTTAAATC
AGCTCATTTTTTAACCAATAGGCCGAAATCGGCAAAATCCCTTATAAATCAAAAGAATAGACCGAGATAG
GGT
[37 nt withheld, positions 2594-2630]
AAAGAACGTGGACTCCAACGTCAAAGG
[49 nt withheld, positions 2658-2706]
T
[91 nt withheld, positions 2708-2798]
G
[124 nt withheld, positions 2800-2923]
CGCGCCATTCGCCATTCAGGCTGCGCAACTGTTGGGAAGGGCGATCGGTGCGGGCCTCTTCGCTATTACG
CCAGCTGGCGAAAGGGGGATGTGCTGCAAGGCGATTAAGTTGGGTAACGCCAGGGTTTTCCCAGTCACGA
CGTTGTAAAACGACGGCCAGTGAGCGCGCGTAATACGACTCACTATAGGGCGAATTGGGTACCGGGCCCC
CCCTCGAGGTCGACGGCAGCTGATAACTTCGTATAATGTACATTATACGAAGTTATGGGACGACCTGCAG
CCCCCAGTAGAGACCGCCTGGCTCTAGTAGCGATCTACACTAGCACTATCAGCGTTATTAAGCACCGGTG
GAGTGACGACCTTCAGCACGTTCGTACTGTTCAACGATGGTGTAGTCTTCGTTGTGGGAGGTGATGTCCA
GTTTGATGTCGGTTTTGTAAGCACCCGGCAGCTGAACCGGTTTTTTAGCCATGTAGGTGGTTTTAACTTC
AGCGTCGTAGTGACCACCGTCTTTCAGTTTCAGACGCATTTTGATTTCACCTTTCAGAGCACCGTCTTCC
GGGTACATACGTTCGGTGGAAGCTTCCCAACCCATGGTTTTTTTCTGCATAACCGGACCGTCGGACGGGA
AGTTGGTACCACGCAGTTTAACTTTGTAGATGAACTCACCGTCTTGCAGGGAGGAGTCCTGGGTAACGGT
AACAACACCACCGTCTTCGAAGTTCATAACACGTTCCCATTTGAAACCTTCCGGGAAGGACAGTTTCAGG
TAGTCCGGGATGTCAGCCGGGTGTTTAACGTAAGCTTTGGAACCGTACTGGAACTGCGGGGACAGGATGT
CCCAAGCGAACGGCAGCGGACCACCTTTGGTAACTTTCAGTTTAGCGGTCTGGGTACCTTCGTACGGACG
ACCTTCACCTTCACCTTCGATTTCGAACTCGTGACCGTTAACGGAACCTTCCATACGAACTTTGAAACGC
ATGAACTCTTTGATAACGTCTTCGGAGGAAGCCATCTAGTATTTCTCCTCTTTCTCTAGTATGTGTGAAA
TTGTTATCCGCTCACAATTCCACACAACATACGAGCCGGAAGCATAAAGTGTAAAGCCTGGGGTGCCTAA
TGAGTGAGCTAACTCACATTAATTGCGTTGCGCTCACTGCCCGCTTTCCAGTCGGGAAACCTGTCGTGCC
AGCTGCATTAATGAATCGGCCAACGCGCGGGGAGAGGCGGTTTGCGTATTGGGTCTCATTTTGGGGATCC
CGGAGCACCCATAACTTCGTATAATGTACATTATACGAAGTTATCCCAGGTCGCTCTAGAGCGGCCGCCA
CCGCGGTGGAGCTCCAGCTTTTGTTCCCTTTAGTGAGGGTTAATTGCGCGCTTGGCGTAATCATGGTCAT
AGCTGTTTCCTGTGTGAAATTGTTATCCGCTCACAATTCCACACAACATAGGAGCCGGAAGCATAAAGTG
TAAAGCCTGGGGTGCCTAATGAGTGAGGTAACTCACATTAATTGCGTTGCGCTCACTGCCCGCTTTCCAG
TCGGGAAACCTGTCGTGCCAGCTGCATTAATGAATCGGCCAACGCGCGGGGAGAGGCGGTTTGCGTATTG
GGCGCTCTTCCGCTTCCTCGCTCACTGACTCGCTGCGCTCGGTCGTTCGGCTGCGGCGAGCGGTATCAGC
TCACTCAAAGGCGGTAATACGGTTATCCACAGAATCAGGGGATAACGCAGGAAAGAACATGTGAGCAAAA
GGCCAGCAAAAGGCCAGGAACCGTAAAAAGGCCGCGTTGCTGGCGTTTTTCCATAGGCTCCGCCCCCCTG
ACGAGCATCACAAAAATCGACGCTCAAGTCAGAGGTGGCGAAACCCGACAGGACTATAAAGATACCAGGC
GTTTCCCCCTGGAAGCTCCCTCGTGCGCTCTCCTGTTCCGACCCTGCCGCTTACCGGATACCTGTCCGCC
TTTCTCCCTTCGGGAAGCGTGGCGCTTTCTCATAGCTCACGCTGTAGGTATCTCAGTTCGGTGTAGGTCG
TTCGCTCCAAGCTGGGCTGTGTGCACGAACCCCCCGTTCAGCCCGACCGCTGCGCCTTATCCGGTAACTA
TCGTCTTGAGTCCAACCCGGTAAGACACGACTTATCGCCACTGGCAGCAGCCACTGGTAACAGGATTAGC
AGAGCGAGGTATGTAGGCGGTGCTACAGAGTTCTTGAAGTGGTGGCCTAACTACGGCTACACTAGAAGGA
CAGTATTTGGTATCTGCGCTCTGCTGAAGCCAGTTACCTTCGGAAAAAGAGTTGGTAGCTCTTGATCCGG
CAAACAAACCACCGCTGGTAGCGGTGGTTTTTTTGTTTGCAAGCAGCAGATTACGCGCAGAAAAAAAGGA
TCTCAAGAAGATCCTTTGATCTTTTCTACGGGGTCTGACGCTCAGTGGAACGAAAACTCACGTTAAGGGA
TTTTGGTCATGAGATTATCAAAAAGGATCTTCACCTAGATCCTTTTAAATTAAAAATGAAGTTTTAAATC
AATCTAAAGTATATATGAGTAAACTTGGTCTGACAGTTACCAATGCTTAATCAGTGAGGCACCTATCTCA
GCGATCTGTCTATTTCGTTCATCCATAGTTGCCTGACTCCCCGTCGTGTAGATAACTACGATACGGGAGG
GCTTACCATCTGGCCCCAGTGCTGCAATGATACCGCGAGATCCACGCTCACCGGCTCCAGATTTATCAGC
AATAAACCAGCCAGCCGGAAGGGCCGAGCGCAGAAGTGGTCCTGCAACTTTATCCGCCTCCATCCAGTCT
ATTAATTGTTGCCGGGAAGCTAGAGTAAGTAGTTCGCCAGTTAATAGTTTGCGCAACGTTGTTGCCATTG
CTACAGGCATCGTGGTGTCACGCTCGTCGTTTGGTATGGCTTCATTCAGCTCCGGTTCCCAACGATCAAG
GCGAGTTACATGATCCCCCATGTTGTGCAAAAAAGCGGTTAGCTCCTTCGGTCCTCCGATCGTTGTCAGA
AGTAAGTTGGCCGCAGTGTTATCACTCATGGTTATGGCAGCACTGCATAATTCTCTTACTGTCATGCCAT
CCGTAAGATGCTTTTCTGTGACTGGTGAGTACTCAACCAAGTCATTCTGAGAATAGTGTATGCGGCGACC
GAGTTGCTCTTGCCCGGCGTCAATACGGGATAATACCGCGCCACATAGCAGAACTTTAAAAGTGCTCATC
ATTGGAAAACGTTCTTCGGGGCGAAAACTCTCAAGGATCTTACCGCTGTTGAGATCCAGTTCGATGTAAC
CCACTCGTGCACCCAACTGATCTTCAGCATCTTTTACTTTCACCAGCGTTTCTGGGTGAGCAAAAACAGG
AAGGCAAAATGCCGCAAAAAAGGGAATAAGGGCGACACGGAAATGTTGAATACTCATACTCTTCCTTTTT
CAATATTATTGAAGCATTTATCAGGGTTATTGTCTCATGAGCGGATACATATTTGAATGTATTTAGAAAA
ATAAACAAATAGGGGTTCCGCGCACATTTCCCCGAAAAGTGCCACCTGGGTCCTTTTCATCACGTGCTAT
AAAAATAATTATAATTTAAATTTTTTAATATAAATATATAAATTAAAAATAGAAAGTAAAAAAAGAAATT
AAAGAAAAAATAGTTTTTGTTTTCCGAAGATGTAAAAGACTCTAGGGGGATCGCCAACAAATACTACCTT
TTATCTTGCTCTTCCTGCTCTCAGGTATTAATGCCGAATTGTTTCATCTTGTCTGTGTAGAAGACCACAC
ACGAAAATCCTGTGATTTTACATTTTACTTATCGTTAATCGAATGTATATCTATTTAATCTGCTTTTCTT
GTCTAATAAATATATATGTAAAGTACGCTTTTTGTTGAAATTTTTTAAACCTTTGTTTATTTTTTTTTCT
TCATTCCGTAACTCTTCTACCTTCTTTATTTACTTTCTAAAATCCAAATACAAAACATAAAAATAAATAA
ACACAGAGTAAATTCCCAAATTATTCCATCATTAAAAGATACGAGGCGCGTGTAAGTTACAGGCAAGCGA
TCCGTCCTAAGAAACCA
