>Addgene plasmid #63187 | pAV115.loxP | addgene partial sequence | sequence record 107248 | M13-F20 5'-TGTAAAACGACGGCCAGT-3'
CCCCTCGAGGTCGACGGCAGCTGATAACTTCGTATAATGTACATTATACGAAGTTATGGGACGACCTGCA
GCCCCCAGTAGAGACCGCCTGGCTCTAGTAGCGATCTACACTAGCACTATCAGCGTTATTAAGCACCGGT
GGAGTGACGACCTTCAGCACGTTCGTACTGTTCAACGATGGTGTAGTCTTCGTTGTGGGAGGTGATGTCC
AGTTTGATGTCGGTTTTGTAAGCACCCGGCAGCTGAACCGGTTTTTTAGCCATGTAGGTGGTTTTAACTT
CAGCGTCGTAGTGACCACCGTCTTTCAGTTTCAGACGCATTTTGATTTCACCTTTCAGAGCACCGTCTTC
CGGGTACATACGTTCGGTGGAAGCTTCCCAACCCATGGTTTTTTTCTGCATAACCGGACCGTCGGACGGG
AAGTTGGTACCACGCAGTTTAACTTTGTAGATGAACTCACCGTCTTGCAGGGAGGAGTCCTGGGTAACGG
TAACAACACCACCGTCTTCGAAGTTCATAACACGTTCCCATTTGAAACCTTCCGGGAAGGACAGTTTCAG
GTAGTCCGGGATGTCAGCCGGGTGTTTAACGTAAGCTTTGGAACCGTACTGGAACTGCGGGGACAGGATG
TCCCAAGCGAACGGCAGCGGACCACCTTTGGTAACTTTCAGTTTAGCGGTCTGGGTACCTTCGTACGGAC
GACCTTCACCTTCACCTTCGATTTCGAACTCGTGACCGTTAACGGAACCTTCCATACGAACTTTGAAACG
CATGAACTCTTTGATAACGTCTTCGGAGGAAGCCATCTAGTATTTCTCCTCTTTCTCTAGTATGTGTGAA
ATTGTTATCCGCTCACAATTCCACACAACATACGAGCCGGAAGCATAAAGTGTAAAGCCTGG
