>Addgene plasmid #63187 | pAV115.loxP | addgene partial sequence | sequence record 107575 | M13pUC-Fwd 5'-CCCAGTCACGACGTTGTAAAACG-3'
ACTCACTATAGGGCGAATTGGGTACCGGGCCCCCCCTCGAGGTCGACGGCAGCTGATAACTTCGTATAAT
GTACATTATACGAAGTTATGGGACGACCTGCAGCCCCCAGTAGAGACCGCCTGGCTCTAGTAGCGATCTA
CACTAGCACTATCAGCGTTATTAAGCACCGGTGGAGTGACGACCTTCAGCACGTTCGTACTGTTCAACGA
TGGTGTAGTCTTCGTTGTGGGAGGTGATGTCCAGTTTGATGTCGGTTTTGTAAGCACCCGGCAGCTGAAC
CGGTTTTTTAGCCATGTAGGTGGTTTTAACTTCAGCGTCGTAGTGACCACCGTCTTTCAGTTTCAGACGC
ATTTTGATTTCACCTTTCAGAGCACCGTCTTCCGGGTACATACGTTCGGTGGAAGCTTCCCAACCCATGG
TTTTTTTCTGCATAACCGGACCGTCGGACGGGAAGTTGGTACCACGCAGTTTAACTTTGTAGATGAACTC
ACCGTCTTGCAGGGAGGAGTCCTGGGTAACGGTAACAACACCACCGTCTTCGAAGTTCATAACACGTTCC
CATTTGAAACCTTCCGGGAAGGACAGTTTCAGGTAGTCCGGGATGTCAGCCGGGTGTTTAACGTAAGCTT
TGGAACCGTACTGGAACTGCGGGGACAGGATGTCCCAAGCGAACGGCAGCGGACCACCTTTGGTAACTTT
CAGTTTAGCGGTCTGGGTACCTTCGTACGGACGACCTTCACCTTCACCTTCGATTTCGAACTCGTGACCG
TTAACGGAACCTTCCATACGAACTTTGAAACGCATGAACTCTTTGATAACGTCTTCGGAGGAAG
